Addgene plasmid #120998: C90m
Purpose: MoClo golden gate assembly CD part for NahR-sfGFP fusion (Adam Meyer improved NahR (C75m) fused to superfolder GFP (C3m)). Please see Supplemental Documents for annotated Genbank file.
Depositing lab: Richard Murray.
Backbone
  Vector backbone: DVA
  Backbone size w/o insert (bp): 2100
  Vector type: Synthetic Biology
Growth in bacteria
  Bacterial resistance: Ampicillin, 100 μg/mL
  Growth temperature: 37°C
  Growth strain: JM109
  Copy number: High Copy
Gene/Insert
  Gene/Insert name: NahRsfGFP fusion
  Species: Synthetic
  Insert size (bp): 1646
  Cloning method: Gibson Cloning
  Sequencing primers: 5′ AAATAGGCGTATCACGAGGCA; 3′ TTACCGCCTTTGAGTGAGCTG
Terms and licenses: Academic/Nonprofit Terms; Industry Terms: Not Available to Industry
How to cite: C90m was a gift from Richard Murray (Addgene plasmid # 120998 ; http://n2t.net/addgene:120998 ; RRID:Addgene_120998)
