[The description below was written by a language model from this plasmid's Addgene catalogue record and the feature table of its GenBank file.]
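Description:
C90m is a basic part plasmid for MoClo Golden Gate assembly, belonging to an extension of the CIDAR MoClo toolkit for synthetic biology in bacteria. It is built on the DVA backbone (about 2.1 kb), which carries a high-copy ColE1/pUC-type origin of replication and a beta-lactamase gene under its own promoter for ampicillin selection in E. coli. The complete plasmid is 3,746 bp. A putative bacterial transcription terminator sits just upstream of the cloning region, which is bracketed by BioBrick prefix and suffix sequences.

The roughly 1.65 kb synthetic insert is a "CD" part, the position in the MoClo four-base overhang scheme conventionally occupied by a coding sequence, so it is designed to be joined to separate promoter, ribosome binding site and terminator parts when a transcription unit is assembled. Accordingly, no promoter driving the insert is annotated in this plasmid. The insert encodes an improved variant of NahR, the salicylate-responsive LysR-type transcriptional regulator, fused to superfolder GFP, a GFP variant that folds robustly even when attached to poorly folding partners. The feature table annotates only the sfGFP coding sequence, located at the downstream end of the insert. The unannotated stretch ahead of it presumably holds the NahR portion, which would place NahR at the N-terminus of the fusion, but the record does not mark this explicitly or describe any linker. A second, partial sequence record covers just the insert and shows the same sfGFP feature.

The record does not spell out an application beyond use as an assembly part, though a fluorescently tagged regulator of this kind would allow NahR expression levels to be followed in engineered genetic circuits.
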