LOCUS       Exported 3746 bp ds-DNA circular SYN 13-MAY-2021
DEFINITION  MoClo golden gate assembly CD part for NahR-sfGFP fusion (Adam Meyer
            improved NahR (C75m) fused to superfolder GFP (C3m)). Please see
            Supplemental Documents for annotated Genbank file..
ACCESSION   .
VERSION     .
KEYWORDS    C90m
SOURCE      synthetic DNA construct
  ORGANISM  synthetic DNA construct
REFERENCE   1 (bases 1 to 3746)
  TITLE     CIDAR MoClo Extension
REFERENCE   2 (bases 1 to 3746)
  AUTHORS   .
  TITLE     Direct Submission
  JOURNAL   Exported May 13, 2021 from SnapGene Server 1.1.58
            http://www.snapgene.com
FEATURES             Location/Qualifiers
     source          1..3746
                     /organism="synthetic DNA construct"
                     /mol_type="other DNA"
     primer_bind     complement(14..31)
                     /label=L4440
                     /note="L4440 vector, forward primer"
     rep_origin      complement(185..773)
                     /direction=LEFT
                     /label=ori
                     /note="high-copy-number ColE1/pMB1/pBR322/pUC origin of
                     replication"
     primer_bind     complement(265..284)
                     /label=pBR322ori-F
                     /note="pBR322 origin, forward primer"
     CDS             complement(944..1804)
                     /codon_start=1
                     /gene="bla"
                     /product="beta-lactamase"
                     /label=AmpR
                     /note="confers resistance to ampicillin, carbenicillin, and
                     related antibiotics"
                     /translation="MSIQHFRVALIPFFAAFCLPVFAHPETLVKVKDAEDQLGARVGYI
                     ELDLNSGKILESFRPEERFPMMSTFKVLLCGAVLSRIDAGQEQLGRRIHYSQNDLVEYS
                     PVTEKHLTDGMTVRELCSAAITMSDNTAANLLLTTIGGPKELTAFLHNMGDHVTRLDRW
                     EPELNEAIPNDERDTTMPVAMATTLRKLLTGELLTLASRQQLIDWMEADKVAGPLLRSA
                     LPAGWFIADKSGAGERGSRGIIAALGPDGKPSRIVVIYTTGSQATMDERNRQIAEIGAS
                     LIKHW"
     primer_bind     1567..1586
                     /label=Amp-R
                     /note="Ampicillin resistance gene, reverse primer"
     promoter        complement(1805..1909)
                     /gene="bla"
                     /label=AmpR promoter
     primer_bind     1977..1995
                     /label=pBRforEco
                     /note="pBR322 vectors, upsteam of EcoRI site, forward
                     primer"
     terminator      1999..2042
                     /label=bacterial terminator
                     /note="putative bacterial transcription terminator"
     misc_feature    2045..2066
                     /label=BioBrick prefix
                     /note="BioBrick prefix for parts that do not start with
                     ""ATG"""
     CDS             3006..3719
                     /codon_start=1
                     /product="GFP variant that folds robustly even when fused
                     to poorly folded proteins (Pedelacq et al., 2006)"
                     /label=superfolder GFP
                     /translation="MRKGEELFTGVVPILVELDGDVNGHKFSVRGEGEGDATNGKLTLK
                     FICTTGKLPVPWPTLVTTLTYGVQCFARYPDHMKQHDFFKSAMPEGYVQERTISFKDDG
                     TYKTRAEVKFEGDTLVNRIELKGIDFKEDGNILGHKLEYNFNSHNVYITADKQKNGIKA
                     NFKIRHNVEDGSVQLADHYQQNTPIGDGPVLLPDNHYLSTQSVLSKDPNEKRDHMVLLE
                     FVTAAGITHGMDELYK"
     misc_feature    3734..8
                     /label=BioBrick suffix
                     /note="universal suffix for all parts"
ORIGIN
        1 cgctgcaggc ttcctcgctc actgactcgc tgcgctcggt cgttcggctg cggcgagcgg
       61 tatcagctca ctcaaaggcg gtaatacggt tatccacaga atcaggggat aacgcaggaa
      121 agaacatgtg agcaaaaggc cagcaaaagg ccaggaaccg taaaaaggcc gcgttgctgg
      181 cgtttttcca caggctccgc ccccctgacg agcatcacaa aaatcgacgc tcaagtcaga
      241 ggtggcgaaa cccgacagga ctataaagat accaggcgtt tccccctgga agctccctcg
      301 tgcgctctcc tgttccgacc ctgccgctta ccggatacct gtccgccttt ctcccttcgg
      361 gaagcgtggc gctttctcat agctcacgct gtaggtatct cagttcggtg taggtcgttc
      421 gctccaagct gggctgtgtg cacgaacccc ccgttcagcc cgaccgctgc gccttatccg
      481 gtaactatcg tcttgagtcc aacccggtaa gacacgactt atcgccactg gcagcagcca
      541 ctggtaacag gattagcaga gcgaggtatg taggcggtgc tacagagttc ttgaagtggt
      601 ggcctaacta cggctacact agaagaacag tatttggtat ctgcgctctg ctgaagccag
      661 ttaccttcgg aaaaagagtt ggtagctctt gatccggcaa acaaaccacc gctggtagcg
      721 gtggtttttt tgtttgcaag cagcagatta cgcgcagaaa aaaaggatct caagaagatc
      781 ctttgatctt ttctacgggg tctgacgctc agtggaacga aaactcacgt taagggattt
      841 tggtcatgag attatcaaaa aggatcttca cctagatcct tttaaattaa aaatgaagtt
      901 ttaaatcaat ctaaagtata tatgagtaaa cttggtctga cagttaccaa tgcttaatca
      961 gtgaggcacc tatctcagcg atctgtctat ttcgttcatc catagttgcc tgactccccg
     1021 tcgtgtagat aactacgata cgggagggct taccatctgg ccccagtgct gcaatgatac
     1081 cgcgcgaccc acgctcaccg gctccagatt tatcagcaat aaaccagcca gccggaaggg
     1141 ccgagcgcag aagtggtcct gcaactttat ccgcctccat ccagtctatt aattgttgcc
     1201 gggaagctag agtaagtagt tcgccagtta atagtttgcg caacgttgtt gccattgcta
     1261 caggcatcgt ggtgtcacgc tcgtcgtttg gtatggcttc attcagctcc ggttcccaac
     1321 gatcaaggcg agttacatga tcccccatgt tgtgcaaaaa agcggttagc tccttcggtc
     1381 ctccgatcgt tgtcagaagt aagttggccg cagtgttatc actcatggtt atggcagcac
     1441 tgcataattc tcttactgtc atgccatccg taagatgctt ttctgtgact ggtgagtact
     1501 caaccaagtc attctgagaa tagtgtatgc ggcgaccgag ttgctcttgc ccggcgtcaa
     1561 tacgggataa taccgcgcca catagcagaa ctttaaaagt gctcatcatt ggaaaacgtt
     1621 cttcggggcg aaaactctca aggatcttac cgctgttgag atccagttcg atgtaaccca
     1681 ctcgtgcacc caactgatct tcagcatctt ttactttcac cagcgtttct gggtgagcaa
     1741 aaacaggaag gcaaaatgcc gcaaaaaagg gaataagggc gacacggaaa tgttgaatac
     1801 tcatactctt cctttttcaa tattattgaa gcatttatca gggttattgt ctcatgagcg
     1861 gatacatatt tgaatgtatt tagaaaaata aacaaatagg ggttccgcgc acatttcccc
     1921 gaaaagtgcc acctgacgtc taagaaacca ttattatcat gacattaacc tataaaaata
     1981 ggcgtatcac gaggcagaat ttcagataaa aaaaatcctt agctttcgct aaggatgatt
     2041 tctggaattc gcggccgctt ctagagacta gtgggtctca aatggaactg cgtgacctgg
     2101 atttaaacct gctggtggtg ttcaaccagt tgctggtcga cagacgcgtc tctgtcactg
     2161 cggagaacct gggcctgacc cagcctgccg tgagcaatgc gctgaaacgc ctgcgcacct
     2221 cgctacagga cccactcttc gtgcgcacac atcagggaat ggaacccaca ccctatgccg
     2281 cgcatctggc cgagcacgtc acttcggcca tgcacgcact gcgcaacgcc ctacagcacc
     2341 atgaaagctt cgatccgctg accagcgagc gtaccttcac cctggccatg accgacattg
     2401 gcgagatcta cttcatgccg cggctgatgg atgcgctggc tcaccaggcc cccaattgcg
     2461 tgatcagtac ggtgcgcgac agttcgatga gcctgatgca ggccttgcag aacggaaccg
     2521 tggacttggc cgtgggcctg cttcccaatc tgcaaactgg cttctttcag cgccggctgc
     2581 tccagaatca ctacgtgtgc ctatgtcgca aggaccatcc agtcacccgc gaacccctga
     2641 ctctggagcg cttctgttcc tacggccacg tgcgtgtcat cgccgctggc accggccacg
     2701 gcgaggtgga cacgtacatg acacgggtcg gcatccggcg cgacatccgt ctggaagtgc
     2761 cgcacttcgc cgccgttggc cacatcctcc agcgcaccga tctgctcgcc actgtgccga
     2821 tatgtttagc cgactgctgc gtagagccct tcggcctaag cgccttgccg cacccagtcg
     2881 tcttgcctga aatagccatc aacatgttct ggcatgcgaa gtaccacaag gacctagcca
     2941 atatttggtt gcggcaactg atgtttgacc tgtttacgga tggaagcgga agtggatccg
     3001 gtagtatgcg taaaggcgaa gagctgttca ctggtgtcgt ccctattctg gtggaactgg
     3061 atggtgatgt caacggtcat aagttttccg tgcgtggcga gggtgaaggt gacgcaacta
     3121 atggtaaact gacgctgaag ttcatctgta ctactggtaa actgccggta ccttggccga
     3181 ctctggtaac gacgctgact tatggtgttc agtgctttgc tcgttatccg gaccatatga
     3241 agcagcatga cttcttcaag tccgccatgc cggaaggcta tgtgcaggaa cgcacgattt
     3301 cctttaagga tgacggcacg tacaaaacgc gtgcggaagt gaaatttgaa ggcgataccc
     3361 tggtaaaccg cattgagctg aaaggcattg actttaaaga agatggcaat atcctgggcc
     3421 ataagctgga atacaatttt aacagccaca atgtttacat caccgccgat aaacaaaaaa
     3481 atggcattaa agcgaatttt aaaattcgcc acaacgtgga ggatggcagc gtgcagctgg
     3541 ctgatcacta ccagcaaaac actccaatcg gtgatggtcc tgttctgctg ccagacaatc
     3601 actatctgag cacgcaaagc gttctgtcta aagatccgaa cgagaaacgc gatcatatgg
     3661 ttctgctgga gttcgtaacc gcagcgggca tcacgcatgg tatggatgaa ctgtacaaat
     3721 aaaggtagag acctactagt agcggc
//
