LOCUS       Exported 1646 bp ds-DNA linear SYN 12-JUN-2021
DEFINITION  MoClo golden gate assembly CD part for NahR-sfGFP fusion (Adam Meyer
            improved NahR (C75m) fused to superfolder GFP (C3m)). Please see
            Supplemental Documents for annotated Genbank file..
ACCESSION   .
VERSION     .
KEYWORDS    C90m
SOURCE      synthetic DNA construct
  ORGANISM  synthetic DNA construct
REFERENCE   1 (bases 1 to 1646)
  TITLE     CIDAR MoClo Extension
REFERENCE   2 (bases 1 to 1646)
  AUTHORS   .
  TITLE     Direct Submission
  JOURNAL   Exported Jun 12, 2021 from SnapGene Server 1.1.58
            http://www.snapgene.com
FEATURES             Location/Qualifiers
     source          1..1646
                     /organism="synthetic DNA construct"
                     /mol_type="other DNA"
     CDS             926..1639
                     /codon_start=1
                     /product="GFP variant that folds robustly even when fused
                     to poorly folded proteins (Pedelacq et al., 2006)"
                     /label=superfolder GFP
                     /translation="MRKGEELFTGVVPILVELDGDVNGHKFSVRGEGEGDATNGKLTLK
                     FICTTGKLPVPWPTLVTTLTYGVQCFARYPDHMKQHDFFKSAMPEGYVQERTISFKDDG
                     TYKTRAEVKFEGDTLVNRIELKGIDFKEDGNILGHKLEYNFNSHNVYITADKQKNGIKA
                     NFKIRHNVEDGSVQLADHYQQNTPIGDGPVLLPDNHYLSTQSVLSKDPNEKRDHMVLLE
                     FVTAAGITHGMDELYK"
ORIGIN
        1 aatggaactg cgtgacctgg atttaaacct gctggtggtg ttcaaccagt tgctggtcga
       61 cagacgcgtc tctgtcactg cggagaacct gggcctgacc cagcctgccg tgagcaatgc
      121 gctgaaacgc ctgcgcacct cgctacagga cccactcttc gtgcgcacac atcagggaat
      181 ggaacccaca ccctatgccg cgcatctggc cgagcacgtc acttcggcca tgcacgcact
      241 gcgcaacgcc ctacagcacc atgaaagctt cgatccgctg accagcgagc gtaccttcac
      301 cctggccatg accgacattg gcgagatcta cttcatgccg cggctgatgg atgcgctggc
      361 tcaccaggcc cccaattgcg tgatcagtac ggtgcgcgac agttcgatga gcctgatgca
      421 ggccttgcag aacggaaccg tggacttggc cgtgggcctg cttcccaatc tgcaaactgg
      481 cttctttcag cgccggctgc tccagaatca ctacgtgtgc ctatgtcgca aggaccatcc
      541 agtcacccgc gaacccctga ctctggagcg cttctgttcc tacggccacg tgcgtgtcat
      601 cgccgctggc accggccacg gcgaggtgga cacgtacatg acacgggtcg gcatccggcg
      661 cgacatccgt ctggaagtgc cgcacttcgc cgccgttggc cacatcctcc agcgcaccga
      721 tctgctcgcc actgtgccga tatgtttagc cgactgctgc gtagagccct tcggcctaag
      781 cgccttgccg cacccagtcg tcttgcctga aatagccatc aacatgttct ggcatgcgaa
      841 gtaccacaag gacctagcca atatttggtt gcggcaactg atgtttgacc tgtttacgga
      901 tggaagcgga agtggatccg gtagtatgcg taaaggcgaa gagctgttca ctggtgtcgt
      961 ccctattctg gtggaactgg atggtgatgt caacggtcat aagttttccg tgcgtggcga
     1021 gggtgaaggt gacgcaacta atggtaaact gacgctgaag ttcatctgta ctactggtaa
     1081 actgccggta ccttggccga ctctggtaac gacgctgact tatggtgttc agtgctttgc
     1141 tcgttatccg gaccatatga agcagcatga cttcttcaag tccgccatgc cggaaggcta
     1201 tgtgcaggaa cgcacgattt cctttaagga tgacggcacg tacaaaacgc gtgcggaagt
     1261 gaaatttgaa ggcgataccc tggtaaaccg cattgagctg aaaggcattg actttaaaga
     1321 agatggcaat atcctgggcc ataagctgga atacaatttt aacagccaca atgtttacat
     1381 caccgccgat aaacaaaaaa atggcattaa agcgaatttt aaaattcgcc acaacgtgga
     1441 ggatggcagc gtgcagctgg ctgatcacta ccagcaaaac actccaatcg gtgatggtcc
     1501 tgttctgctg ccagacaatc actatctgag cacgcaaagc gttctgtcta aagatccgaa
     1561 cgagaaacgc gatcatatgg ttctgctgga gttcgtaacc gcagcgggca tcacgcatgg
     1621 tatggatgaa ctgtacaaat aaaggt
//
